>Addgene plasmid #157986 | Direct-seq_lentiGuide-Puro-tRNA-Loop2-8A8G | addgene full sequence | sequence record 332423 | Addgene NGS Result
TCGAGGGGGCCCGGGTGCAAAGATGGATAAAGTTTTAAACAGAGAGGAATCTTTGCAGCTAATGGACCTT
CTAGGTCTTGAAAGGAGTGGGAATTGGCTCCGGTGCCCGTCAGTGGGCAGAGCGCACATCGCCCACAGTC
CCCGAGAAGTTGGGGGGAGGGGTCGGCAATTGATCCGGTGCCTAGAGAAGGTGGCGCGGGGTAAACTGGG
AAAGTGATGTCGTGTACTGGCTCCGCCTTTTTCCCGAGGGTGGGGGAGAACCGTATATAAGTGCAGTAGT
CGCCGTGAACGTTCTTTTTCGCAACGGGTTTGCCGCCAGAACACAGGTAAGTGCCGTGTGTGGTTCCCGC
GGGCCTGGCCTCTTTACGGGTTATGGCCCTTGCGTGCCTTGAATTACTTCCACCTGGCTGCAGTACGTGA
TTCTTGATCCCGAGCTTCGGGTTGGAAGTGGGTGGGAGAGTTCGAGGCCTTGCGCTTAAGGAGCCCCTTC
GCCTCGTGCTTGAGTTGAGGCCTGGCCTGGGCGCTGGGGCCGCCGCGTGCGAATCTGGTGGCACCTTCGC
GCCTGTCTCGCTGCTTTCGATAAGTCTCTAGCCATTTAAAATTTTTGATGACCTGCTGCGACGCTTTTTT
TCTGGCAAGATAGTCTTGTAAATGCGGGCCAAGATCTGCACACTGGTATTTCGGTTTTTGGGGCCGCGGG
CGGCGACGGGGCCCGTGCGTCCCAGCGCACATGTTCGGCGAGGCGGGGCCTGCGAGCGCGGCCACCGAGA
ATCGGACGGGGGTAGTCTCAAGCTGGCCGGCCTGCTCTGGTGCCTGGCCTCGCGCCGCCGTGTATCGCCC
CGCCCTGGGCGGCAAGGCTGGCCCGGTCGGCACCAGTTGCGTGAGCGGAAAGATGGCCGCTTCCCGGCCC
TGCTGCAGGGAGCTCAAAATGGAGGACGCGGCGCTCGGGAGAGCGGGCGGGTGAGTCACCCACACAAAGG
AAAAGGGCCTTTCCGTCCTCAGCCGTCGCTTCATGTGACTCCACGGAGTACCGGGCGCCGTCCAGGCACC
TCGATTAGTTCTCGAGCTTTTGGAGTACGTCGTCTTTAGGTTGGGGGGAGGGGTTTTATGCGATGGAGTT
TCCCCACACTGAGTGGGTGGAGACTGAAGTTAGGCCAGCTTGGCACTTGATGTAATTCTCCTTGGAATTT
GCCCTTTTTGAGTTTGGATCTTGGTTCATTCTCAAGCCTCAGACAGTGGTTCAAAGTTTTTTTCTTCCAT
TTCAGGTGTCGTGACGTACGGCCACCATGACCGAGTACAAGCCCACGGTGCGCCTCGCCACCCGCGACGA
CGTCCCCAGGGCCGTACGCACCCTCGCCGCCGCGTTCGCCGACTACCCCGCCACGCGCCACACCGTCGAT
CCGGACCGCCACATCGAGCGGGTCACCGAGCTGCAAGAACTCTTCCTCACGCGCGTCGGGCTCGACATCG
GCAAGGTGTGGGTCGCGGACGACGGCGCCGCCGTGGCGGTCTGGACCACGCCGGAGAGCGTCGAAGCGGG
GGCGGTGTTCGCCGAGATCGGCCCGCGCATGGCCGAGTTGAGCGGTTCCCGGCTGGCCGCGCAGCAACAG
ATGGAAGGCCTCCTGGCGCCGCACCGGCCCAAGGAGCCCGCGTGGTTCCTGGCCACCGTCGGAGTCTCGC
CCGACCACCAGGGCAAGGGTCTGGGCAGCGCCGTCGTGCTCCCCGGAGTGGAGGCGGCCGAGCGCGCCGG
GGTGCCCGCCTTCCTGGAGACCTCCGCGCCCCGCAACCTCCCCTTCTACGAGCGGCTCGGCTTCACCGTC
ACCGCCGACGTCGAGGTGCCCGAAGGACCGCGCACCTGGTGCATGACCCGCAAGCCCGGTGCCGAGGGCA
GGGGAAGTCTTCTAACATGCGGGGACGTGGAGGAAAATCCCGGCCCCGTGAGCGAGCTGATTAAGGAGAA
CATGCACATGAAGCTGTACATGGAGGGCACCGTGAACAACCACCACTTCAAGTGCACATCCGAGGGCGAA
GGCAAGCCCTACGAGGGCACCCAGACCATGAGAATCAAGGCGGTCGAGGGCGGCCCTCTCCCCTTCGCCT
TCGACATCCTGGCTACCAGCTTCATGTACGGCAGCAAAACCTTCATCAACCACACCCAGGGCATCCCCGA
CTTCTTTAAGCAGTCCTTCCCCGAGGGCTTCACATGGGAGAGAGTCACCACATACGAAGACGGGGGCGTG
CTGACCGCTACCCAGGACACCAGCCTCCAGGACGGCTGCCTCATCTACAACGTCAAGATCAGAGGGGTGA
ACTTCCCATCCAACGGCCCTGTGATGCAGAAGAAAACACTCGGCTGGGAGGCCTCCACCGAGACCCTGTA
CCCCGCTGACGGCGGCCTGGAAGGCAGAGCCGACATGGCCCTGAAGCTCGTGGGCGGGGGCCACCTGATC
TGCAACTTGAAGACCACATACAGATCCAAGAAACCCGCTAAGAACCTCAAGATGCCCGGCGTCTACTATG
TGGACAGAAGACTGGAAAGAATCAAGGAGGCCGACAAAGAGACCTACGTCGAGCAGCACGAGGTGGCTGT
GGCCAGATACTGCGACCTCCCTAGCAAACTGGGGCACAGATAAGGATCCACGCGTTAAGTCGACAATCAA
CCTCTGGATTACAAAATTTGTGAAAGATTGACTGGTATTCTTAACTATGTTGCTCCTTTTACGCTATGTG
GATACGCTGCTTTAATGCCTTTGTATCATGCTATTGCTTCCCGTATGGCTTTCATTTTCTCCTCCTTGTA
TAAATCCTGGTTGCTGTCTCTTTATGAGGAGTTGTGGCCCGTTGTCAGGCAACGTGGCGTGGTGTGCACT
GTGTTTGCTGACGCAACCCCCACTGGTTGGGGCATTGCCACCACCTGTCAGCTCCTTTCCGGGACTTTCG
CTTTCCCCCTCCCTATTGCCACGGCGGAACTCATCGCCGCCTGCCTTGCCCGCTGCTGGACAGGGGCTCG
GCTGTTGGGCACTGACAATTCCGTGGTGTTGTCGGGGAAATCATCGTCCTTTCCTTGGCTGCTCGCCTGT
GTTGCCACCTGGATTCTGCGCGGGACGTCCTTCTGCTACGTCCCTTCGGCCCTCAATCCAGCGGACCTTC
CTTCCCGCGGCCTGCTGCCGGCTCTGCGGCCTCTTCCGCGTCTTCGCCTTCGCCCTCAGACGAGTCGGAT
CTCCCTTTGGGCCGCCTCCCCGCGTCGACTTTAAGACCAATGACTTACAAGGCAGCTGTAGATCTTAGCC
ACTTTTTAAAAGAAAAGGGGGGACTGGAAGGGCTAATTCACTCCCAACGAAGACAAGATCTGCTTTTTGC
TTGTACTGGGTCTCTCTGGTTAGACCAGATCTGAGCCTGGGAGCTCTCTGGCTAACTAGGGAACCCACTG
CTTAAGCCTCAATAAAGCTTGCCTTGAGTGCTTCAAGTAGTGTGTGCCCGTCTGTTGTGTGACTCTGGTA
ACTAGAGATCCCTCAGACCCTTTTAGTCAGTGTGGAAAATCTCTAGCAGTACGTATAGTAGTTCATGTCA
TCTTATTATTCAGTATTTATAACTTGCAAAGAAATGAATATCAGAGAGTGAGAGGAACTTGTTTATTGCA
GCTTATAATGGTTACAAATAAAGCAATAGCATCACAAATTTCACAAATAAAGCATTTTTTTCACTGCATT
CTAGTTGTGGTTTGTCCAAACTCATCAATGTATCTTATCATGTCTGGCTCTAGCTATCCCGCCCCTAACT
CCGCCCATCCCGCCCCTAACTCCGCCCAGTTCCGCCCATTCTCCGCCCCATGGCTGACTAATTTTTTTTA
TTTATGCAGAGGCCGAGGCCGCCTCGGCCTCTGAGCTATTCCAGAAGTAGTGAGGAGGCTTTTTTGGAGG
CCTAGGGACGTACCCAATTCGCCCTATAGTGAGTCGTATTACGCGCGCTCACTGGCCGTCGTTTTACAAC
GTCGTGACTGGGAAAACCCTGGCGTTACCCAACTTAATCGCCTTGCAGCACATCCCCCTTTCGCCAGCTG
GCGTAATAGCGAAGAGGCCCGCACCGATCGCCCTTCCCAACAGTTGCGCAGCCTGAATGGCGAATGGG
[124 nt withheld, positions 4129-4252]
C
[91 nt withheld, positions 4254-4344]
A
[49 nt withheld, positions 4346-4394]
CCTTTGACGTTGGAGTCCACGTTCTTT
[37 nt withheld, positions 4422-4458]
ACCCTATCTCGGTCTATTCTTTTGATTTATAAGGGATTTTGCCGATTTCGGCCTATTGGTTAAAAAATGA
GCTGATTTAACAAAAATTTAACGCGAATTTTAACAAAATATTAACGCTTACAATTTAGGTGGCACTTTTC
GGGGAAATGTGCGCGGAACCCCTATTTGTTTATTTTTCTAAATACATTCAAATATGTATCCGCTCATGAG
ACAATAACCCTGATAAATGCTTCAATAATATTGAAAAAGGAAGAGTATGAGTATTCAACATTTCCGTGTC
GCCCTTATTCCCTTTTTTGCGGCATTTTGCCTTCCTGTTTTTGCTCACCCAGAAACGCTGGTGAAAGTAA
AAGATGCTGAAGATCAGTTGGGTGCACGAGTGGGTTACATCGAACTGGATCTCAACAGCGGTAAGATCCT
TGAGAGTTTTCGCCCCGAAGAACGTTTTCCAATGATGAGCACTTTTAAAGTTCTGCTATGTGGCGCGGTA
TTATCCCGTATTGACGCCGGGCAAGAGCAACTCGGTCGCCGCATACACTATTCTCAGAATGACTTGGTTG
AGTACTCACCAGTCACAGAAAAGCATCTTACGGATGGCATGACAGTAAGAGAATTATGCAGTGCTGCCAT
AACCATGAGTGATAACACTGCGGCCAACTTACTTCTGACAACGATCGGAGGACCGAAGGAGCTAACCGCT
TTTTTGCACAACATGGGGGATCATGTAACTCGCCTTGATCGTTGGGAACCGGAGCTGAATGAAGCCATAC
CAAACGACGAGCGTGACACCACGATGCCTGTAGCAATGGCAACAACGTTGCGCAAACTATTAACTGGCGA
ACTACTTACTCTAGCTTCCCGGCAACAATTAATAGACTGGATGGAGGCGGATAAAGTTGCAGGACCACTT
CTGCGCTCGGCCCTTCCGGCTGGCTGGTTTATTGCTGATAAATCTGGAGCCGGTGAGCGTGGGTCTCGCG
GTATCATTGCAGCACTGGGGCCAGATGGTAAGCCCTCCCGTATCGTAGTTATCTACACGACGGGGAGTCA
GGCAACTATGGATGAACGAAATAGACAGATCGCTGAGATAGGTGCCTCACTGATTAAGCATTGGTAACTG
TCAGACCAAGTTTACTCATATATACTTTAGATTGATTTAAAACTTCATTTTTAATTTAAAAGGATCTAGG
TGAAGATCCTTTTTGATAATCTCATGACCAAAATCCCTTAACGTGAGTTTTCGTTCCACTGAGCGTCAGA
CCCCGTAGAAAAGATCAAAGGATCTTCTTGAGATCCTTTTTTTCTGCGCGTAATCTGCTGCTTGCAAACA
AAAAAACCACCGCTACCAGCGGTGGTTTGTTTGCCGGATCAAGAGCTACCAACTCTTTTTCCGAAGGTAA
CTGGCTTCAGCAGAGCGCAGATACCAAATACTGTTCTTCTAGTGTAGCCGTAGTTAGGCCACCACTTCAA
GAACTCTGTAGCACCGCCTACATACCTCGCTCTGCTAATCCTGTTACCAGTGGCTGCTGCCAGTGGCGAT
AAGTCGTGTCTTACCGGGTTGGACTCAAGACGATAGTTACCGGATAAGGCGCAGCGGTCGGGCTGAACGG
GGGGTTCGTGCACACAGCCCAGCTTGGAGCGAACGACCTACACCGAACTGAGATACCTACAGCGTGAGCT
ATGAGAAAGCGCCACGCTTCCCGAAGGGAGAAAGGCGGACAGGTATCCGGTAAGCGGCAGGGTCGGAACA
GGAGAGCGCACGAGGGAGCTTCCAGGGGGAAACGCCTGGTATCTTTATAGTCCTGTCGGGTTTCGCCACC
TCTGACTTGAGCGTCGATTTTTGTGATGCTCGTCAGGGGGGCGGAGCCTATGGAAAAACGCCAGCAACGC
GGCCTTTTTACGGTTCCTGGCCTTTTGCTGGCCTTTTGCTCACATGTTCTTTCCTGCGTTATCCCCTGAT
TCTGTGGATAACCGTATTACCGCCTTTGAGTGAGCTGATACCGCTCGCCGCAGCCGAACGACCGAGCGCA
GCGAGTCAGTGAGCGAGGAAGCGGAAGAGCGCCCAATACGCAAACCGCCTCTCCCCGCGCGTTGGCCGAT
TCATTAATGCAGCTGGCACGACAGGTTTCCCGACTGGAAAGCGGGCAGTGAGCGCAACGCAATTAATGTG
AGTTAGCTCACTCATTAGGCACCCCAGGCTTTACACTTTATGCTTCCGGCTCGTATGTTGTGTGGAATTG
TGAGCGGATAACAATTTCACACAGGAAACAGCTATGACCATGATTACGCCAAGCGCGCAATTAACCCTCA
CTAAAGGGAACAAAAGCTGGAGCTGCAAGCTTAATGTAGTCTTATGCAATACTCTTGTAGTCTTGCAACA
TGGTAACGATGAGTTAGCAACATGCCTTACAAGGAGAGAAAAAGCACCGTGCATGCCGATTGGTGGAAGT
AAGGTGGTACGATCGTGCCTTATTAGGAAGGCAACAGACGGGTCTGACATGGATTGGACGAACCACTGAA
TTGCCGCATTGCAGAGATATTGTATTTAAGTGCCTAGCTCGATACATAAACGGGTCTCTCTGGTTAGACC
AGATCTGAGCCTGGGAGCTCTCTGGCTAACTAGGGAACCCACTGCTTAAGCCTCAATAAAGCTTGCCTTG
AGTGCTTCAAGTAGTGTGTGCCCGTCTGTTGTGTGACTCTGGTAACTAGAGATCCCTCAGACCCTTTTAG
TCAGTGTGGAAAATCTCTAGCAGTGGCGCCCGAACAGGGACTTGAAAGCGAAAGGGAAACCAGAGGAGCT
CTCTCGACGCAGGACTCGGCTTGCTGAAGCGCGCACGGCAAGAGGCGAGGGGCGGCGACTGGTGAGTACG
CCAAAAATTTTGACTAGCGGAGGCTAGAAGGAGAGAGATGGGTGCGAGAGCGTCAGTATTAAGCGGGGGA
GAATTAGATCGCGATGGGAAAAAATTCGGTTAAGGCCAGGGGGAAAGAAAAAATATAAATTAAAACATAT
AGTATGGGCAAGCAGGGAGCTAGAACGATTCGCAGTTAATCCTGGCCTGTTAGAAACATCAGAAGGCTGT
AGACAAATACTGGGACAGCTACAACCATCCCTTCAGACAGGATCAGAAGAACTTAGATCATTATATAATA
CAGTAGCAACCCTCTATTGTGTGCATCAAAGGATAGAGATAAAAGACACCAAGGAAGCTTTAGACAAGAT
AGAGGAAGAGCAAAACAAAAGTAAGACCACCGCACAGCAAGCGGCCGCTGATCTTCAGACCTGGAGGAGG
AGATATGAGGGACAATTGGAGAAGTGAATTATATAAATATAAAGTAGTAAAAATTGAACCATTAGGAGTA
GCACCCACCAAGGCAAAGAGAAGAGTGGTGCAGAGAGAAAAAAGAGCAGTGGGAATAGGAGCTTTGTTCC
TTGGGTTCTTGGGAGCAGCAGGAAGCACTATGGGCGCAGCGTCAATGACGCTGACGGTACAGGCCAGACA
ATTATTGTCTGGTATAGTGCAGCAGCAGAACAATTTGCTGAGGGCTATTGAGGCGCAACAGCATCTGTTG
CAACTCACAGTCTGGGGCATCAAGCAGCTCCAGGCAAGAATCCTGGCTGTGGAAAGATACCTAAAGGATC
AACAGCTCCTGGGGATTTGGGGTTGCTCTGGAAAACTCATTTGCACCACTGCTGTGCCTTGGAATGCTAG
TTGGAGTAATAAATCTCTGGAACAGATTTGGAATCACACGACCTGGATGGAGTGGGACAGAGAAATTAAC
AATTACACAAGCTTAATACACTCCTTAATTGAAGAATCGCAAAACCAGCAAGAAAAGAATGAACAAGAAT
TATTGGAATTAGATAAATGGGCAAGTTTGTGGAATTGGTTTAACATAACAAATTGGCTGTGGTATATAAA
ATTATTCATAATGATAGTAGGAGGCTTGGTAGGTTTAAGAATAGTTTTTGCTGTACTTTCTATAGTGAAT
AGAGTTAGGCAGGGATATTCACCATTATCGTTTCAGACCCACCTCCCAACCCCGAGGGGACCCAGAGAGG
GCCTATTTCCCATGATTCCTTCATATTTGCATATACGATACAAGGCTGTTAGAGAGATAATTAGAATTAA
TTTGACTGTAAACACAAAGATATTAGTACAAAATACGTGACGTAGAAAGTAATAATTTCTTGGGTAGTTT
GCAGTTTTAAAATTATGTTTTAAAATGGACTATCATATGCTTACCGTAACTTGAAAGTATTTCGATTTCT
TGGCTTTATATATCTTGTGGAAAGGACGAAACACCGGGTTCCATGGTGTAATGGTTAGCACTCTGGACTC
TGAATCCAGCGATCCGAGTTCAAATCTCGGTGGAACCTAGTGGCAGGTGCACCTGCAGTGGTTTGAGAGC
TATGCTGGAAACAGCATAGCAAGTTCAAATAAGGCTAGTCCGTTATCAACTTGGCCCCGAAAAAAAAGAA
AAAAAGAAAAAAAGAAAAAGGGCCAAGTGGCACCGAGTCGGTGCTTTTTTTTGAATTCCGTAACTAGATC
TTGAGACAAATGGCAGTATTCATCCACAATTTTAAAAGAAAAGGGGGGATTGGGGGGTACAGTGCAGGGG
AAAGAATAGTAGACATAATAGCAACAGACATACAAACTAAAGAATTACAAAAACAAATTACAAAAATTCA
AAATTTTCGGGTTTATTACAGGGACAGCAGAGATCCACTTTGGCGCCGGC
Features (pLannotate 1.2.2; 33 found; start..end, strand, type, name):
     23..89      +  CDS            small t antigen (fragment): SV40 (simian virus 40) small t antigen
    115..326     +  promoter       EF-1α core promoter: core promoter for human elongation factor EF-1α
    327..1265    +  intron         EF-1α intron A: intron upstream of the start codon of human EF-1α
   1287..1883    +  CDS            PuroR (fragment): puromycin N-acetyltransferase; pac from Streptomyces; confers resistance to puromycin
   1884..1937    +  CDS            T2A: 2A peptide from Thosea asigna virus capsid protein Eukaryotic ribosomes fail to insert a peptide bond between the Gly and Pro residues, yielding separate polypeptides.
   1938..2630    +  CDS            mKate2: mKate2 is a basic (constitutively fluorescent) red fluorescent protein published in 2009, derived from Entacmaea quadricolor. It is reported to be a rapidly-maturing monomer with moderate acid sensitivity.
   2655..3243    +  misc_feature   WPRE: woodchuck hepatitis virus posttranscriptional regulatory element
   3294..3313    +  misc_feature   cPPT/CTS (fragment): central polypurine tract and central termination sequence of HIV-1
   3315..3548    +  LTR            3' LTR (ΔU3): self-inactivating 3' long terminal repeat (LTR) from HIV-1
   3626..3747    +  polyA_signal   SV40 poly(A) signal: SV40 polyadenylation signal
   3787..3922    +  rep_origin     SV40 ori: SV40 origin of replication
   3943..3961    -  promoter       T7 promoter: promoter for bacteriophage T7 RNA polymerase
   3969..4124    +  CDS            lacZα (fragment): LacZα fragment of β-galactosidase; lacZ fragment
   4129..4557    +  rep_origin     f1 ori (sequence partly withheld): f1 bacteriophage origin of replication; arrow indicates direction of (+) strand synthesis
   4610..4714    +  promoter       AmpR promoter: bla
   4715..5575    +  CDS            AmpR: β-lactamase; bla; confers resistance to ampicillin, carbenicillin, and related antibiotics
   5746..6334    +  rep_origin     ori: high-copy-number ColE1/pMB1/pBR322/pUC origin of replication
   6517..6609    +  CDS            lacI (fragment): lac repressor; lacI; The lac repressor binds to the lac operator to inhibit transcription in E. coli. This inhibition can be relieved by adding lactose or isopropyl-β-D-thiogalactopyranoside (IPTG).
   6622..6643    +  protein_bind   CAP binding site: CAP binding activates transcription in the presence of cAMP. E. coli catabolite activator protein
   6658..6688    +  promoter       lac promoter: promoter for the E. coli lac operon
   6696..6712    +  protein_bind   lac operator: The lac repressor binds to the lac operator to inhibit transcription in E. coli. This inhibition can be relieved by adding lactose or isopropyl-β-D-thiogalactopyranoside (IPTG). lac repressor encoded by lacI
   6757..6775    +  promoter       T3 promoter: promoter for bacteriophage T3 RNA polymerase
   6803..7029    +  promoter       RSV promoter: Rous sarcoma virus enhancer/promoter
   7030..7210    +  LTR            5' LTR (truncated): truncated 5' long terminal repeat (LTR) from HIV-1
   7257..7382    +  misc_feature   HIV-1 Ψ: packaging signal of human immunodeficiency virus type 1
   7366..7729    +  CDS            HIV-1 gag (fragment): gag protein from human immunodeficiency virus 1; gag
   7875..8108    +  misc_feature   RRE: The Rev response element (RRE) of HIV-1 allows for Rev-dependent mRNA export from the nucleus to the cytoplasm.
   8485..8511    +  CDS            Rev (fragment): human immunodeficiency virus 1 (HIV-1) Rev protein; rev; enhances nuclear export of unspliced and incompletely spliced viral mRNAs
   8515..8755    +  promoter       U6 promoter: RNA polymerase III promoter for human U6 snRNA
   8764..8835    +  ncRNA          tRNA: Accession: RF00005 - tRNA
   8877..8921    +  misc_RNA       tracrRNA (fragment): trans-activating CRISPR RNA for the Streptococcus pyogenes CRISPR/Cas9 system
   8963..8982    +  misc_RNA       gRNA scaffold (fragment): guide RNA scaffold for the Streptococcus pyogenes CRISPR/Cas9 system
   9038..9155    +  misc_feature   cPPT/CTS: central polypurine tract and central termination sequence of HIV-1
