[The description below was written by a language model from this plasmid's Addgene catalogue record and pLannotate feature annotations shown in this document.]
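Description:
Direct-seq_lentiGuide-Puro-tRNA-Loop2-8A8G is a third-generation lentiviral CRISPR guide vector derived from lentiGuide-Puro, built for delivering S. pyogenes Cas9 sgRNAs into mammalian cells. In bacteria it is maintained through a high-copy ColE1/pUC-type origin with ampicillin resistance (AmpR), and it also carries an f1 origin and remnants of lac and phage promoter elements from the cloning backbone. The viral portion has an RSV promoter fused to a truncated HIV-1 5' LTR, so genomic RNA is produced without Tat. This is followed by the Ψ packaging signal with a partial gag sequence, the RRE for Rev-dependent export, a cPPT/CTS, a WPRE, and a self-inactivating ΔU3 3' LTR followed by an SV40 poly(A) signal.

Two expression units sit between the LTRs. A human U6 (Pol III) promoter drives a tRNA element followed by a modified sgRNA scaffold. The annotation detects the scaffold only as two separated fragments, consistent with extra sequence inserted within it, as the name "Loop2-8A8G" suggests. The record does not spell out the exact modification, and no specific guide sequence is recorded. The stated aim of this programmed scaffold is streamlined single-cell RNA-seq readout in CRISPR screens (Direct-seq), that is, identifying the guide in each cell alongside its transcriptome. Downstream, the EF-1α core promoter with intron A expresses puromycin N-acetyltransferase linked by a T2A peptide to the red fluorescent protein mKate2, so transduced cells can be selected with puromycin or tracked and sorted by fluorescence. No Cas9 is annotated or described in the record, so the nuclease would have to be supplied separately.
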