Addgene plasmid #157986: Direct-seq_lentiGuide-Puro-tRNA-Loop2-8A8G
Purpose: Expresses programmed gRNA scaffold from U6 promoter. Programmed gRNA scaffold for streamlined scRNA-seq in CRISPR screen (Direct-seq). 3rd generation lentiviral backbone.
Depositing lab: Lijia Ma. Depositing organization: Westlake University. Publication: Direct-seq: programmed gRNA scaffold for streamlined scRNA-seq in CRISPR screen. Song Q, Ni K, Liu M, Li Y, Wang L, Wang Y, Liu Y, Yu Z, Qi Y, Lu Z, Ma L. Genome Biol. 2020 Jun 8;21(1):136. doi: 10.1186/s13059-020-02044-w. PubMed 32513233.
Backbone
  Vector backbone: lentiGuide-Puro (Plasmid#52963)
  Vector type: Mammalian Expression, Lentiviral, CRISPR
  Selectable markers: Puromycin ; mkate2
Growth in bacteria
  Bacterial resistance: Ampicillin, 100 μg/mL
  Growth temperature: 37°C
  Growth strain: NEB Stable
  Copy number: High Copy
Gene/Insert
  Gene/Insert name: S. pyogenes sgRNA cassette (tRNA-Loop2-8A8G) (alt name: mkate2)
  gRNA/shRNA sequence: unknown
  Species: Synthetic
  Promoter: hU6
  Cloning method: Restriction Enzyme; 5′ cloning site unknown (not destroyed); 3′ cloning site unknown (unknown if destroyed)
  Sequencing primers: 5′ hU6-F
Terms and licenses: Academic/Nonprofit Terms; Industry Terms: Not Available to Industry
How to cite: Direct-seq_lentiGuide-Puro-tRNA-Loop2-8A8G was a gift from Lijia Ma (Addgene plasmid # 157986 ; http://n2t.net/addgene:157986 ; RRID:Addgene_157986)
